>Addgene plasmid #223442 | pEY34 | addgene full sequence | sequence record 442618 | Addgene NGS Result
CACACAGGAAACAGCTATGACCATGATTACGCCAAGCTGTAAGTTTAAACATGATCTTACTAACTAACTA
TTCTCATTTAAATTTTCAGAGCTTAAAAATGGCTGAAATCACTCACAACGATGGATACGCTAACAACTTG
GAAATGAAATAAGCTTGCATGCCTGCAGCACTAGAAGGACGTTGCGCAACCTGAATTCCTCGCGGGAGTA
CTTTACGGGTAACTAGGTATATTTTGAAACTTGCTAGTTAGCCTAAAAAACAGTGAGCGCCCCTTTTTTA
AAAAGGTTTTTGAGAATCAGTACTCTGGCAATTCAACTTTTATCGAGATCGTATTTTCTCACTTCTTTAC
CCAAAAAAAGCAATACCTAGAATATAGCAATGGAGCCCATTTCATATGTGGGATTTCGAAAATTTCCGAA
CTTTCCTGTGAAAAATTAATATAGGTAACGGATTCAGCATGTCAAAAAACTAATGTAGATATTATTCCAT
TAGCCTACCTGAAAATTTGAGATATCAGTAGGAAACTATTGGAATAAATCCGGCTACAAAATATTTCAAC
ATTTTTATTCTTTAGATAAGTTTCAAATTGGACTTGTATCTCGAAATGTATCCAACTAATCAATAAAATT
CTCCACTCACGTTTTTTTCTTTTTCAAAATTCTCAGAACTAGAACATGCTCTAGCACTCTCACTGCACTT
GCTTTCAATCAATTTTCAGAGCAGGTCTTGTCAGGTCACTAAGATTATTGATTTAAGTGGGGTTGCTCTT
ATGAAATATAGTATTGCTTTGAGTTGTAGTCTTATAGACTTTAATAGTTTTTTTTGCAAATTTTTGTATA
CATAATATTGATTAATGGACATTCTAGAATTAATTGACGTGTTTATTAGTTCAGTCACAATTTTTTTTGA
AAACTTTAGCACATTTGGTGTATAGACCCAAATGCCAAATGCCAAATATTATGCACTTTTAAAGTTTGGG
ACACATTATAAGAGACGACACTCGTTCCTTACCCTTAACTTCATAAGCACCTATAACTCTGCACTGATTG
TGAGTAAATTTATCAAAAAAATTGCACGTTTTAAACGTGAAGGTTAGCTTTTTGTTAGTTGACAATTTTT
TGATAACACCTACCGCAAAGGAGTTATGCGCCTTTAAAGTATGGGACACAAAGTGAGTGAGCAGCGCTTC
CTTCTTCACCCAATATTCTGTGAGTTGAGTTGTCAAAAAGTTGGCAACTAACAAAATGTTTAAAATTTTG
AGATAAATAATGTGTAAGCACACAACTGCTTGATCACACTTACCGCTGCAAGAATGCTTTGAGAAAATTA
ACGAAATTTTCAAAATTTTGAATATCGTAAAATTATTTCATGTACTAAAAACTAGTTGTTTACCTTTTAT
GTTCATCCGGACTGTGCTTTAGAGTTGAAGCAAAAAGTTCAATTTATTGTCTTAACTCAACCCGTTTCCT
TCCATCTTGCTCGGCGCCGCCTGAAGGTGTGTCTCATGGGGTGTGACTAATCCACGTCGTCAATTGCGAA
AATATACGCTTTTTCACTTCCATTACTACACACACACACTTCCGCTAGCCAAATTGTGGGACCCAAAAAG
TATGACATGATCCTTTAAAGCAGGTGGAAATTATTCCCGTGTTCTCAGAATTTCTTTCTCTCTCTCTGAT
TTTGTTCTGATCAAAATATAATTTTCTTATCTTCATATTCATACTCATTTATAGTATTATTCGAAAGTAT
AAAATTTGTTCTTCACCTCCAAATTTCATATAACTTTTGTATTACTAAGAAGGCGGAGTTGGCTCTCGCT
GTCTATATTATCAATTTTTCACCAACTCTTTAATTTTCCAATTTTTTCAGAAACCAAACCCGGGATTGGC
CAAAGGACCCAAAGGTATGTTTCGAATGATACTAACATAACATAGAACATTTTCAGGAGGACCCTTGCTT
GGAGGGTACCGAGCTCAGAAAAAATGACCGCTCCAAAGAAGAAGCGCAAGGTTCCAGTCGAGAAGATGAC
TGCCCCAAAAAAGAAACGTAAGGTCCCGCGGGTAAGTTTAAACAGTTCGGTACTAACTAACCATACATAT
TTAAATTTTCAGCGCGCTGTGTCAAAAGGAGAAGAGCTTATTAAGGAGAATATGCGTTCCAAGCTCTACC
TCGAGGGATCCGTCAACGGACACCAATTCAAGTGCACCCACGAGGGAGAGGGAAAGCCATACGAGGGAAA
GCAAACCAACCGTATCAAGGTCGTCGAGGGAGGACCACTCCCATTCGCCTTCGACATCCTCGCCACCCAC
TTCATGTACGGATCCAAGGTAAGTTTAAACATATATATACTAACTAACCCTGATTATTTAAATTTTCAGG
TCTTCATCAAGTACCCAGCCGACCTCCCAGACTACTTCAAGCAATCCTTCCCAGAGGGATTCACCTGGGA
GCGTGTCATGGTCTTCGAGGACGGAGGAGTCCTCACCGCCACCCAAGACACCTCCCTCCAAGACGGAGAG
CTCATCTACAACGTCAAGGTCCGTGGAGTCAACTTCCCAGCCAACGGACCAGTCATGCAAAAGAAGACCC
TCGGATGGGAGCCATCCACCGAGACCATGTACCCAGCCGACGGAGGACTCGAGGGACGTTGCGACAAGGT
AAGTTTAAACATGATTTTACTAACTAACTAATCTGATTTAAATTTTCAGGCCCTCAAGCTCGTCGGAGGA
GGACACCTCCACGTCAACTTCAAGACCACCTACAAGTCCAAGAAGCCAGTCAAGATGCCAGGAGTCCACT
ACGTCGACCGTCGTCTCGAGCGTATCAAGGAGGCCGACAACGAGACCTACGTCGAGCAATACGAGCACGC
CGTCGCCCGTTACTCCAACCTCGGAGGAGGAATGGACGAGCTCTACAAGCCTAGGATACCGGTGGGTGAA
GACCCACCAAAGCCATCTGCCAAGGGAGCCAAGAAGGCCGCCAAGACCGTTACGAAGCCAAAGGACGGAA
AGAAGAGACGTCATGCCCGTAAGGAATCATACTCCGTCTACATCTACCGTGTCCTCAAGCAAGTTCATCC
AGACACTGGAGTTTCCTCCAAAGCCATGTCTATCATGAACTCTTTTGTCAACGATGTCTTCGAGCGTATT
GCTGCTGAAGCATCCCGTCTTGCTCACTACAACAAGCGTTCCACAATCTCATCCCGCGAAATTCAGACCG
CTGTCCGTCTGATCCTTCCAGGAGAGCTTGCCAAGCACGCCGTGTCTGAGGGAACCAAGGCCGTTACCAA
GTACACTTCCAGCAAGTAGGAATTCCAACTGAGCGCCGGTCGCTACCATTACCAACTTGTCTGGTGTCAA
AAATAATAGGGGCCGCTGTCATCAGAGTAAGTTTAAACTGAGTTCTACTAACTAACGAGTAATATTTAAA
TTTTCAGCATCTCGCGCCCGTGCCTCTGACTTCTAAGTCCAATTACTCTTCAACATCCCTACATGCTCTT
TCTCCCTGTGCTCCCACCCCCTATTTTTGTTATTATCAAAAAACTTCTCTTAATTTCTTTGTTTTTTAGC
TTCTTTTAAGTCACCTCTAACAATGAAATTGTGTAGATTCAAAAATAGAATTAATTCGTAATAAAAAGTC
GAAAAAAATTGTGCTCCCTCCCCCCATTAATAATAATTCTATCCCAAAATCTACACAATGTTCTGTGTAC
ACTTCTTATGTTTTTTACTTCTGATAAATTTTTTTGAAACATCATAGAAAAAACCGCACACAAAATACCT
TATCATATGTTACGTTTCAGTTTATGACCGCAATTTTTATTTCTTCGCACGTCTGGGCCTCTCATGACGT
CAAATCATGCTCATCGTGAAAAAGTTTTGGAGTATTTTTGGAATTTTTCAATCAAGTGAAAGTTTATGAA
ATTAATTTTCCTGCTTTTGCTTTTTGGGGTTTCCCCTATTGTTTGTCAAGATTTCGAGGACGGCGTTTTT
CTTGCTAAAATCACAAGTATTGATGAGCACGATGCAAGAAAGATCGGAAGAAGGTTTGGGTTTGAGGCTC
AGTGGAAGGTGAGTAGAAGTTGATAATTTGAAAGTGGAGTAGTGTCTATGGGGTTTTTGCCTTAAATGAC
AGAATACATTCCCAATATACCAAACATAACTGTTTCCTACTAGTCGGCCGTACGGGCCCTTTCGTCTCGC
GCGTTTCGGTGATGACGGTGAAAACCTCTGACACATGCAGCTCCCGGAGACGGTCACAGCTTGTCTGTAA
GCGGATGCCGGGAGCAGACAAGCCCGTCAGGGCGCGTCAGCGGGTGTTGGCGGGTGTCGGGGCTGGCTTA
ACTATGCGGCATCAGAGCAGATTGTACTGAGAGTGCACCATATGCGGTGTGAAATACCGCACAGATGCGT
AAGGAGAAAATACCGCATCAGGCGGCCTTAAGGGCCTCGTGATACGCCTATTTTTATAGGTTAATGTCAT
GATAATAATGGTTTCTTAGACGTCAGGTGGCACTTTTCGGGGAAATGTGCGCGGAACCCCTATTTGTTTA
TTTTTCTAAATACATTCAAATATGTATCCGCTCATGAGACAATAACCCTGATAAATGCTTCAATAATATT
GAAAAAGGAAGAGTATGAGTATTCAACATTTCCGTGTCGCCCTTATTCCCTTTTTTGCGGCATTTTGCCT
TCCTGTTTTTGCTCACCCAGAAACGCTGGTGAAAGTAAAAGATGCTGAAGATCAGTTGGGTGCACGAGTG
GGTTACATCGAACTGGATCTCAACAGCGGTAAGATCCTTGAGAGTTTTCGCCCCGAAGAACGTTTTCCAA
TGATGAGCACTTTTAAAGTTCTGCTATGTGGCGCGGTATTATCCCGTATTGACGCCGGGCAAGAGCAACT
CGGTCGCCGCATACACTATTCTCAGAATGACTTGGTTGAGTACTCACCAGTCACAGAAAAGCATCTTACG
GATGGCATGACAGTAAGAGAATTATGCAGTGCTGCCATAACCATGAGTGATAACACTGCGGCCAACTTAC
TTCTGACAACGATCGGAGGACCGAAGGAGCTAACCGCTTTTTTGCACAACATGGGGGATCATGTAACTCG
CCTTGATCGTTGGGAACCGGAGCTGAATGAAGCCATACCAAACGACGAGCGTGACACCACGATGCCTGTA
GCAATGGCAACAACGTTGCGCAAACTATTAACTGGCGAACTACTTACTCTAGCTTCCCGGCAACAATTAA
TAGACTGGATGGAGGCGGATAAAGTTGCAGGACCACTTCTGCGCTCGGCCCTTCCGGCTGGCTGGTTTAT
TGCTGATAAATCTGGAGCCGGTGAGCGTGGGTCTCGCGGTATCATTGCAGCACTGGGGCCAGATGGTAAG
CCCTCCCGTATCGTAGTTATCTACACGACGGGGAGTCAGGCAACTATGGATGAACGAAATAGACAGATCG
CTGAGATAGGTGCCTCACTGATTAAGCATTGGTAACTGTCAGACCAAGTTTACTCATATATACTTTAGAT
TGATTTAAAACTTCATTTTTAATTTAAAAGGATCTAGGTGAAGATCCTTTTTGATAATCTCATGACCAAA
ATCCCTTAACGTGAGTTTTCGTTCCACTGAGCGTCAGACCCCGTAGAAAAGATCAAAGGATCTTCTTGAG
ATCCTTTTTTTCTGCGCGTAATCTGCTGCTTGCAAACAAAAAAACCACCGCTACCAGCGGTGGTTTGTTT
GCCGGATCAAGAGCTACCAACTCTTTTTCCGAAGGTAACTGGCTTCAGCAGAGCGCAGATACCAAATACT
GTTCTTCTAGTGTAGCCGTAGTTAGGCCACCACTTCAAGAACTCTGTAGCACCGCCTACATACCTCGCTC
TGCTAATCCTGTTACCAGTGGCTGCTGCCAGTGGCGATAAGTCGTGTCTTACCGGGTTGGACTCAAGACG
ATAGTTACCGGATAAGGCGCAGCGGTCGGGCTGAACGGGGGGTTCGTGCACACAGCCCAGCTTGGAGCGA
ACGACCTACACCGAACTGAGATACCTACAGCGTGAGCTATGAGAAAGCGCCACGCTTCCCGAAGGGAGAA
AGGCGGACAGGTATCCGGTAAGCGGCAGGGTCGGAACAGGAGAGCGCACGAGGGAGCTTCCAGGGGGAAA
CGCCTGGTATCTTTATAGTCCTGTCGGGTTTCGCCACCTCTGACTTGAGCGTCGATTTTTGTGATGCTCG
TCAGGGGGGCGGAGCCTATGGAAAAACGCCAGCAACGCGGCCTTTTTACGGTTCCTGGCCTTTTGCTGGC
CTTTTGCTCACATGTTCTTTCCTGCGTTATCCCCTGATTCTGTGGATAACCGTATTACCGCCTTTGAGTG
AGCTGATACCGCTCGCCGCAGCCGAACGACCGAGCGCAGCGAGTCAGTGAGCGAGGAAGCGGAAGAGCGC
CCAATACGCAAACCGCCTCTCCCCGCGCGTTGGCCGATTCATTAATGCAGCTGGCACGACAGGTTTCCCG
ACTGGAAAGCGGGCAGTGAGCGCAACGCAATTAATGTGAGTTAGCTCACTCATTAGGCACCCCAGGCTTT
ACACTTTATGCTTCCGGCTCGTATGTTGTGTGGAATTGTGAGCGGATAACAATTT
Features (pLannotate 1.2.2; 14 found; start..end, strand, type, name):
    151..168     -  misc_feature   MCS (fragment): pUC18/19 multiple cloning site
   2061..2112    +  CDS            mEGFP (fragment): monomeric enhanced GFP, optimized with synthetic introns for expression in C. elegans
   2119..2919    +  CDS            CyOFP1: CyOFP1 is a basic (constitutively fluorescent) long stokes shift fluorescent protein published in 2016, derived from Entacmaea quadricolor. It is reported to be a very rapidly-maturing monomer with moderate acid sensitivity.
   2944..3306    +  CDS            his-11: H2B1_CAEEL - Experimental evidence at protein level: Swiss-Prot protein existence level 1. Core component of nucleosome. Nucleosomes wrap and compact DNA into chromatin, limiting DNA accessibility to the cellular machineries which require DNA as a template. Histones thereby play a central role in transcription regulation, DNA repair, DNA replication and chromosomal stability. DNA accessibility is regulated via a complex set of post-translational modifications of histones, also called histone code, and nucleosome remodeling. From Caenorhabditis elegans.
   3916..4068    +  CDS            aex-5 (fragment): AEX5_CAEEL - Also known as kpc-3 From Caenorhabditis elegans.
   4196..4231    +  CDS            rop (fragment): Rop protein, which maintains plasmids at low copy number; rop
   4333..4432    +  misc_feature   bom (fragment): basis of mobility region from pBR322
   4530..4634    +  promoter       AmpR promoter: bla
   4635..5495    +  CDS            AmpR: β-lactamase; bla; confers resistance to ampicillin, carbenicillin, and related antibiotics
   5666..6254    +  rep_origin     ori: high-copy-number ColE1/pMB1/pBR322/pUC origin of replication
   6437..6529    +  CDS            lacI (fragment): lac repressor; lacI; The lac repressor binds to the lac operator to inhibit transcription in E. coli. This inhibition can be relieved by adding lactose or isopropyl-β-D-thiogalactopyranoside (IPTG).
   6542..6563    +  protein_bind   CAP binding site: CAP binding activates transcription in the presence of cAMP. E. coli catabolite activator protein
   6578..6608    +  promoter       lac promoter: promoter for the E. coli lac operon
   6616..6632    +  protein_bind   lac operator: The lac repressor binds to the lac operator to inhibit transcription in E. coli. This inhibition can be relieved by adding lactose or isopropyl-β-D-thiogalactopyranoside (IPTG). lac repressor encoded by lacI
