[The description below was written by a language model from this plasmid's Addgene catalogue record and pLannotate feature annotations shown in this document.]
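Description:
pEY34 is a C. elegans expression plasmid built on the pPD95.62 backbone, one of the set of neuronal reporter constructs associated with the NeuroPAL multicolor atlas for whole-brain neuron identification. It is propagated in E. coli using a high-copy ColE1/pUC-type origin and is selected with ampicillin through the bla (AmpR) gene and its native promoter. Residual pUC-derived elements (fragments of lacI, the CAP site, lac promoter and operator, a piece of the multiple cloning site, and small rop and bom remnants) are backbone leftovers with no role in the worm.

The payload is a transcriptional reporter in which osm-9 regulatory sequence, inserted by Gibson cloning, drives a nuclear-localized fluorescent protein. The osm-9 sequence itself is not annotated in the feature table; it most likely corresponds to the roughly 1.9 kb unannotated stretch between the cloning site remnant and the reporter, though the record does not give its boundaries. Downstream lies the CyOFP1 coding sequence, a monomeric, fast-maturing, long Stokes shift orange fluorescent protein, followed closely by his-11, the C. elegans histone H2B. This arrangement is consistent with a CyOFP1–histone fusion that tethers the fluorophore to chromatin and concentrates signal in the nucleus, which makes individual neurons easier to resolve. A short mEGFP-like fragment just upstream of CyOFP1 is probably a leftover of the original backbone reporter. An aex-5 fragment is called downstream of the reporter, where a 3′ UTR would be expected, but the record does not name this element. The construct is used to label osm-9-expressing neurons; the specific expression pattern is described in the NeuroPAL publication rather than in this record.
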