Addgene plasmid #223442: pEY34
Purpose: osm-9 fluorescent neural reporter driving nuclear CyOFP1 expression (refer to NeuroPAL paper for expression)
Depositing lab: Oliver Hobert & Eviatar Yemini. Depositing organization: Columbia University. Publication: NeuroPAL: A Multicolor Atlas for Whole-Brain Neuronal Identification in C. elegans. Yemini E, Lin A, Nejatbakhsh A, Varol E, Sun R, Mena GE, Samuel ADT, Paninski L, Venkatachalam V, Hobert O. Cell. 2021 Jan 7;184(1):272-288.e11. doi: 10.1016/j.cell.2020.12.012. Epub 2020 Dec 29. PubMed 33378642.
Backbone
  Vector backbone: pPD95.62
  Vector type: Worm Expression
Growth in bacteria
  Bacterial resistance: Ampicillin, 100 μg/mL
  Growth temperature: 37°C
  Growth strain: DH5alpha
  Copy number: Unknown
Gene/Insert
  Gene/Insert name: osm-9
  Species: C. elegans (nematode)
  Entrez Gene: osm-9 (a.k.a. CELE_B0212.5)
  Cloning method: Gibson Cloning
Terms and licenses: Academic/Nonprofit Terms; Industry Terms: Not Available to Industry
How to cite: pEY34 was a gift from Oliver Hobert & Eviatar Yemini (Addgene plasmid # 223442 ; http://n2t.net/addgene:223442 ; RRID:Addgene_223442)
